Addgene plasmid #193001: Zic4-3505:GFP
Purpose: Plasmid to generate a transgenic Hydra Zic4 reporter line
Depositing lab: Brigitte Galliot. Publication: The transcription factor Zic4 acts as a transdifferentiation switch. Vogg MC, Ferenc J, Buzgariu WC, Perruchoud C , Papasaikas P, Sanchez PGL, Nuninger C , Delucinge-Vivier C , Rampon C , Beccari L, Vriz S , Vincent S , Galliot B , Tsiairis CD. bioRxiv 2021.12.22.47383 10.1101/2021.12.22.473838.
Backbone
  Vector backbone: HyActin-RFP::HyWnt3FL-EGFP
  Vector type: Hydra transgenesis vector
Growth in bacteria
  Bacterial resistance: Ampicillin, 100 μg/mL
  Growth temperature: 37°C
  Growth strain: DH5alpha
  Copy number: High Copy
Gene/Insert
  Gene/Insert name: Hydra Zic4 promoter
  Species: Hydra
  Insert size (bp): 3505
  Tag / fusion protein: GFP (C terminal on insert)
  Cloning method: Restriction Enzyme; 5′ cloning site Unknown (unknown if destroyed); 3′ cloning site Unknown (unknown if destroyed)
Terms and licenses: Academic/Nonprofit Terms; Industry Terms: Not Available to Industry
Depositor comments: Please visit for https://www.biorxiv.org/content/10.1101/2021.12.22.473838v1 bioRxiv preprint.
How to cite: Zic4-3505:GFP was a gift from Brigitte Galliot (Addgene plasmid # 193001 ; http://n2t.net/addgene:193001 ; RRID:Addgene_193001)
