[The description below was written by a language model from this plasmid's Addgene catalogue record and pLannotate feature annotations shown in this document.]
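Description:
Zic4-3505:GFP is a Hydra transgenesis vector built to generate a transgenic reporter line for the transcription factor gene Zic4. It derives from the dual-reporter backbone HyActin-RFP::HyWnt3FL-EGFP, and the feature table shows that the bacterial portion is a pBluescript-type plasmid. It carries a high-copy ColE1/pUC origin, an ampicillin resistance gene (β-lactamase with its own promoter) and an f1 phage origin. Remnants of the lac promoter/operator, lacZα and multiple cloning site are also present, together with flanking T3 and T7 promoters. The sequenced plasmid is about 11.2 kb.

The payload is a 3,505 bp fragment of Hydra Zic4 upstream regulatory sequence placed in front of a GFP coding sequence, so that green fluorescence reports where and when the Zic4 promoter is active. The automated annotation does not label the promoter itself, but a large unannotated stretch lies directly upstream of the GFP open reading frame, which is consistent with the position of the insert. A second cassette lies upstream in the same orientation and contains a red fluorescent protein, annotated as mCherry. Judging from the backbone name, this is probably driven by a Hydra actin promoter and would serve as a constitutive marker for identifying transgenic tissue, although the feature table does not annotate that promoter either. The unannotated regions following each fluorescent protein gene may hold terminator sequences, but the record does not state this, and the restriction sites used for cloning are also not recorded. The stated use is to produce stable Hydra lines in which Zic4 expression can be followed live, in the context of work on Zic4 as a transdifferentiation switch.
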