Features (pLannotate 1.2.2; 17 found; start..end, strand, type, name):
     24..128     +  promoter       AmpR promoter: bla
    129..989     +  CDS            AmpR: β-lactamase; bla; confers resistance to ampicillin, carbenicillin, and related antibiotics
   1160..1748    +  rep_origin     ori: high-copy-number ColE1/pMB1/pBR322/pUC origin of replication
   1931..2023    +  CDS            lacI (fragment): lac repressor; lacI; The lac repressor binds to the lac operator to inhibit transcription in E. coli. This inhibition can be relieved by adding lactose or isopropyl-β-D-thiogalactopyranoside (IPTG).
   2036..2057    +  protein_bind   CAP binding site: CAP binding activates transcription in the presence of cAMP. E. coli catabolite activator protein
   2072..2102    +  promoter       lac promoter: promoter for the E. coli lac operon
   2106..2128    +  protein_bind   lac operator (fragment): The lac repressor binds to the lac operator to inhibit transcription in E. coli. This inhibition can be relieved by adding lactose or isopropyl-β-D-thiogalactopyranoside (IPTG). lac repressor encoded by lacI
   2171..2189    +  promoter       T3 promoter: promoter for bacteriophage T3 RNA polymerase
   2220..2241    -  misc_feature   MCS (fragment): pUC18/19 multiple cloning site
   3688..4395    +  CDS            mCherry: mCherry is a basic (constitutively fluorescent) red fluorescent protein published in 2004, derived from Discosoma sp.. It is reported to be a very rapidly-maturing monomer with low acid sensitivity.
   5107..5143    -  misc_feature   MCS (fragment): pBluescript multiple cloning site
   5152..5199    -  misc_feature   MCS (fragment): pBluescript multiple cloning site
   9039..9755    +  CDS            GFP: Aequoria victoria green fluorescent protein
  10466..10494   -  misc_feature   MCS (fragment): pBluescript multiple cloning site
  10516..10534   -  promoter       T7 promoter: promoter for bacteriophage T7 RNA polymerase
  10537..10694   +  CDS            lacZα (fragment): LacZα fragment of β-galactosidase; lacZ fragment
  10699..11127   +  rep_origin     f1 ori (sequence partly withheld): f1 bacteriophage origin of replication; arrow indicates direction of (+) strand synthesis
>Addgene plasmid #193001 | Zic4-3505:GFP | addgene full sequence | sequence record 378769 | Addgene NGS Result
GTGGCACTTTTCGGGGAAATGTGCGCGGAACCCCTATTTGTTTATTTTTCTAAATACATTCAAATATGTA
TCCGCTCATGAGACAATAACCCTGATAAATGCTTCAATAATATTGAAAAAGGAAGAGTATGAGTATTCAA
CATTTCCGTGTCGCCCTTATTCCCTTTTTTGCGGCATTTTGCCTTCCTGTTTTTGCTCACCCAGAAACGC
TGGTGAAAGTAAAAGATGCTGAAGATCAGTTGGGTGCACGAGTGGGTTACATCGAACTGGATCTCAACAG
CGGTAAGATCCTTGAGAGTTTTCGCCCCGAAGAACGTTTTCCAATGATGAGCACTTTTAAAGTTCTGCTA
TGTGGCGCGGTATTATCCCGTATTGACGCCGGGCAAGAGCAACTCGGTCGCCGCATACACTATTCTCAGA
ATGACTTGGTTGAGTACTCACCAGTCACAGAAAAGCATCTTACGGATGGCATGACAGTAAGAGAATTATG
CAGTGCTGCCATAACCATGAGTGATAACACTGCGGCCAACTTACTTCTGACAACGATCGGAGGACCGAAG
GAGCTAACCGCTTTTTTGCACAACATGGGGGATCATGTAACTCGCCTTGATCGTTGGGAACCGGAGCTGA
ATGAAGCCATACCAAACGACGAGCGTGACACCACGATGCCTGTAGCAATGGCAACAACGTTGCGCAAACT
ATTAACTGGCGAACTACTTACTCTAGCTTCCCGGCAACAATTAATAGACTGGATGGAGGCGGATAAAGTT
GCAGGACCACTTCTGCGCTCGGCCCTTCCGGCTGGCTGGTTTATTGCTGATAAATCTGGAGCCGGTGAGC
GTGGGTCTCGCGGTATCATTGCAGCACTGGGGCCAGATGGTAAGCCCTCCCGTATCGTAGTTATCTACAC
GACGGGGAGTCAGGCAACTATGGATGAACGAAATAGACAGATCGCTGAGATAGGTGCCTCACTGATTAAG
CATTGGTAACTGTCAGACCAAGTTTACTCATATATACTTTAGATTGATTTAAAACTTCATTTTTAATTTA
AAAGGATCTAGGTGAAGATCCTTTTTGATAATCTCATGACCAAAATCCCTTAACGTGAGTTTTCGTTCCA
CTGAGCGTCAGACCCCGTAGAAAAGATCAAAGGATCTTCTTGAGATCCTTTTTTTCTGCGCGTAATCTGC
TGCTTGCAAACAAAAAAACCACCGCTACCAGCGGTGGTTTGTTTGCCGGATCAAGAGCTACCAACTCTTT
TTCCGAAGGTAACTGGCTTCAGCAGAGCGCAGATACCAAATACTGTTCTTCTAGTGTAGCCGTAGTTAGG
CCACCACTTCAAGAACTCTGTAGCACCGCCTACATACCTCGCTCTGCTAATCCTGTTACCAGTGGCTGCT
GCCAGTGGCGATAAGTCGTGTCTTACCGGGTTGGACTCAAGACGATAGTTACCGGATAAGGCGCAGCGGT
CGGGCTGAACGGGGGGTTCGTGCACACAGCCCAGCTTGGAGCGAACGACCTACACCGAACTGAGATACCT
ACAGCGTGAGCTATGAGAAAGCGCCACGCTTCCCGAAGGGAGAAAGGCGGACAGGTATCCGGTAAGCGGC
AGGGTCGGAACAGGAGAGCGCACGAGGGAGCTTCCAGGGGGAAACGCCTGGTATCTTTATAGTCCTGTCG
GGTTTCGCCACCTCTGACTTGAGCGTCGATTTTTGTGATGCTCGTCAGGGGGGCGGAGCCTATGGAAAAA
CGCCAGCAACGCGGCCTTTTTACGGTTCCTGGCCTTTTGCTGGCCTTTTGCTCACATGTTCTTTCCTGCG
TTATCCCCTGATTCTGTGGATAACCGTATTACCGCCTTTGAGTGAGCTGATACCGCTCGCCGCAGCCGAA
CGACCGAGCGCAGCGAGTCAGTGAGCGAGGAAGCGGAAGAGCGCCCAATACGCAAACCGCCTCTCCCCGC
GCGTTGGCCGATTCATTAATGCAGCTGGCACGACAGGTTTCCCGACTGGAAAGCGGGCAGTGAGCGCAAC
GCAATTAATGTGAGTTAGCTCACTCATTAGGCACCCCAGGCTTTACACTTTATGCTTCCGGCTCGTATGT
TGTGTGGAATTGTGAGCGGATAACAATTTCACACAGGAAACAGCTATGACCATGATTACGCCAAGCTCGA
AATTAACCCTCACTAAAGGGAACAAAAGCTGGTACCGGGCCCCCCCTCGAGGTCGACTCTAGAGGATCCC
CCATCGATCTGACTAACCTAACCAGTGCAAAAAAATTTAAAAGATTTGCATTGTGAAAGTTAGAATATTA
TAAAAAATCTAAAACGAGTATTACTCGAGTAAATGTTATACGATCTATAGATTAAATATATTAAAAATGT
ATAGCGAATGTTAAACTAAATATATAATATAAACTTGAAAACTTACTAAATTGCAAAAACTCAAAACCGA
CTGTATCATTTTTACAGGAAACCGTTATTCAAGATACTTAAGTTGTTTACTACATTATTATAACATCTTG
CAATTAGCAAGACAATCGTTATTTTAACATCACGGTATCGAAAGGATTTTGAGAAATTTTATTGAAACAT
TTTAAACAAAAAATATCATATTTAGATGCATTTTAAGCCGAGATGCAGGATTCTGAATGAAAAAGAAAAA
AAGAAGTCTCGGTAGAGTAAAAGTGATCGGTTTGCAACTGTAAAATTTATTGAAGTACCAATAATTTTAT
TTAAAATAAAACTGAAATATAAAGTTAAAGTTGCTGTTCTATAAGTTTACTCGAATTTTAAAACCATTGT
AACGCTAGAGTAATATTTGAGTCTACTAAGTTAGTCCCCGCACTTTTTAATCAAGCAATAAATACCCAAA
CTTTGCTTATTCAAATCAATAAACCAATATATCTCTTAAAATAAAGTAAAAACTTCTGAAATTCTATAAA
AAAAAATTTAATTTCGAAATATCAAATGTAACTTCAACACCGCACTATTTTCTTTTAAACAACTGATATA
GTAATTACTTCTCAAAAACGTTATCTCAAGGTTTGTGATGTACTTAAAACCACTCCTATTTTGTTACGCG
TTTAAAAAAGCAAACATAAGTTGGTTTCTATTGATGAATGAGAACATATTTCATTTAAAGTTAAAATCCT
ACCAGTGGTTTCACTGTACGTAAACACCGTCAAAAAAACAGGAACGTTTTTAAAGATTAATAATTGAAGT
AAAAAAAATTTAATACCGGGGGTTAAAAAAATCTTTTAAAATAATTATAAATATATATATTAAAATTTAT
AAATTTTTAAACACATTTAAAATATATATTAAGTATAATAAAAGTAATATTATAAAAAAAAATTTAATTT
TATAATTATTTTTATTAAATTTATAAATAATAGGTAAAACTTACATATCCGTTTTATTTTTTCTTAATAA
AATAACGCGTGCAAATTTTTGTCCATATAAAGACCTTTTCGAACAATAACTTTTTTGCTTAGCCGTTTTT
TTTCTTATATGGTCAAAAAAGCGCTCAAGCGATTCACCATAAAAAGCGCAATTAGTTCAGCGTTCGTTAT
TCAGAAGCTTCAGCTTTGCTTGATACTCAGCTCTTCTCTTTTTAAACAAAACACTTAATCAAAATGGCCG
ATGATGAAGTTGCCGCCCTCGCTGCAGCCCCGGTAGAAAAAGTCGACATGGTTAGTAAAGGAGAAGAAGA
TAATATGGCTATTATTAAAGAATTTATGAGATTTAAAGTTCATATGGAAGGATCTGTTAATGGTCATGAA
TTTGAAATTGAAGGTGAAGGAGAAGGTAGACCATATGAAGGTACTCAAACAGCTAAACTTAAAGTTACTA
AAGGTGGACCATTACCTTTTGCATGGGATATTCTTTCACCACAATTTATGTATGGAAGTAAAGCTTATGT
TAAACATCCAGCAGATATTCCTGATTATCTTAAACTTTCATTTCCTGAAGGTTTTAAATGGGAAAGAGTT
ATGAATTTTGAAGATGGTGGAGTTGTTACTGTTACACAAGATTCTTCATTACAAGATGGAGAATTTATTT
ATAAAGTTAAACTTAGAGGAACTAATTTTCCAAGTGATGGTCCTGTTATGCAAAAGAAAACTATGGGTTG
GGAAGCTAGTTCTGAAAGAATGTATCCTGAAGATGGAGCACTTAAAGGTGAAATTAAACAAAGACTTAAA
CTTAAAGATGGTGGACATTATGATGCTGAAGTTAAAACTACATATAAAGCTAAAAAACCAGTTCAATTAC
CTGGAGCTTATAATGTTAATATTAAACTTGATATTACTTCTCATAATGAAGATTATACAATTGTTGAACA
ATATGAAAGAGCAGAAGGTAGACATTCAACAGGTGGAATGGATGAATTATATAAATAACATTCGTAGAAT
TCACAATTCGATTATATTTATACTGGACTATTTTTACATCTGTTCGGTTATTTTCACATTTATTTTTCTA
TATATATCTTATAAACGTTTTAAAACCCATGTAATTTTTGTTAAGCTGTAATATAAAAGACGTCCTAACA
AACTTCTTTTATTACTGAATTTCCTTTAATTATAATAAATAACAAGTTTTAAAATAAATTCAGGCAATTA
AGGCGCTCCTGAGGTACTAAAATTAATGTAAACATTTAAAATTAACTTGGATGGTCTTAAGTACTGTACT
CGTGATTTTGTTATACTTTATTATTAGAAAAGTCGTCTATTAACTTTTTGTTCCTTAATTTACTTGATTA
AATTGTCGCTTAATTTATCAAATCAGGTTTTGCGCGTTATTTTAGAGAAAAACTTATTAGAAAAATGAAT
AAGCAAAGTTTAGGCTAACATGTTTTTTTATTATTTTAAATAGTTCAAGTCAATGACGTATAAAATGCAT
TTGCAAAAAATTTTAAGTAACCCTATAAACTTAGCAATAGTAGATACTGGATGCAAGCATTCAGTAGCAG
CATTGCATATCTGCTGTCTTTACGTACAAATAACAGCAAAAATGGACCTTTATTGGCTTCACATCGTCGT
AAAACATGTGTTATTGGACTTGTCACAAATGTGTTAAGTATACAGAGCTTAGCTCTTGATGTTGATCACT
AGTTCTAGAGCGGCCGCCACCGCGGTGGAGCTCGGCGCGCCGGTACCGGGCCCCCCCTCGAGGTCGACGG
TATCGATAAGCTTGATATCCCATGTCGGTTGTGTCTTATAGCGACTTCGACTTTTTTATTTTCTCCAAAA
AAACTTCCGACATAAACTAGACTTTGAGTAAAGTCGAAGAGTTGTTTATTTATATTCTTCTTTCTGTTTT
ATTTGCTGGTAAAGTTTTTTCAATAAAAATTATCAACTGAGGATTAACTGCAATAAAAAAGTACTATCTG
TAAATAAAATAATAATAATAATAAATAAAAAAGATGGTAAAAATTTACTTAAGTAATAATAAAAAACTTT
TTTGTTCATTAAAATATATATATATAGTTGTTTTGTAATAATTTTTAAATTTTTTACAATACATATCCCT
TATCTCTGTTAAGCCAAATGTTTTCCGTTACGAAATCCTTATATATTGTGTTATTTTTTAAAGTTTACGC
GACAGGAAGCTAGTAATTTAATATCTTTAAGTTTTTTAGATTTTCAAGTCAATATTTCTCTTTTACTAAT
AATTTTATGAAAATAATTTGTTGTTTTTGTTTTGTCGTTGAGATTGGTACAATAAAACATGAAAAAGGCA
AATTTCCGATTAACAAAGCTTTGGATTTTGATAAAGAAAAAAAAAATCCAAATTTATTATTTCACATGAA
AGGTGCGAAAGATTAGCGGAGTTTTGTTTTGTTTTTGAAATAATACAATTACAAATTCTTTTTAGAAAAT
GCGGATTAGAATTTATTAAAATGACATTAACACTGTTTTGAGTCTAAGAAACGTAAAATATGCTAGTTAT
TTTTACAACAAGCAGGTAAAACAATAAAAATGGCCTTTAAAGTAATTTTGAGTTTATTTCATTGTTGTTA
GCTCAATCGATACTAGTTCAGTAAAATACGTTTATTTAAAGTATTTTACTAAAATTATGCTCTTTAATAT
TCGAAAAAAGAAAACAAACTTTTTCCAAAAATCTAACATTTTTCATTACTCAAAAAAAAACTTTCTTTTT
GCGCTTTACGCAGCGCTACAAAAAATATGTCGCTAAGTACTAAAATTAAAAAAAACAAAAAAACAACGTA
ATTACATAACATGACGTAATGCAACTTTAATACGCATTTGCAGTGAATACTTTATTATTTATATATATAT
ATATATACTCACACATACGTATACATATATATGTATAATCAAATACGTAAATAGATATAGATATAATATA
TGAATATATTATAAGTTTAATTTATTCTATTGTTATTGATTTTTAAAAGAAAGTCAGAAAATCTTAAACT
GAAAGCAAAAAAAAAACTTTTTCAATAATATACTTTTATCATTATTTTGTTGTTGTTGTTATGATTGTTA
TTATAATTATAATAATAACTTTTATTATTGTTATTATTATTATTATTGTAATCGTTTATGAAAACTTGAT
GGTTGCTAAAGATTTAAGGTAAATAAATCGCCCCCTCTCGCTATTGATTTGTTTATTTTAAATAACGGGC
ATTGGCGTGAAATTAATGGCAGCTTATCATACGAATTGCTATACATTCAAAGAATTTTTGTTAGTACCCA
TGAGTTTATTTTGAGGTGACCCATGCTGTTCTCATTAATCTAAAACCATTGGTTTTTTGATTAAAAGGAT
CATCGCTCAAATAAAGTGTTTTACTCAGGCGTGTGATAACTGTATTACTAAGACTTCCTCGATATAAACT
TGCATCAAATTATTTCTGAATAATGATTATTGTCAAAAACAAAGACACAGTTGACTAAATTCCTAACTTA
CTTTGTATTATTTTTTGTCTGTAATTTTATAGACCGATATGTTACTTTTGCTACATGTGTTAGAAGTTGT
TTGAGAATTCAAACTGAGTGAAAAAAATGGACAAATAAAACAAAATAAAACGCGTATGTCCTGCTACCTT
TTTATAGCTGTTTTAAATAAAGTTTCTTTTGGTATTCTAATGTTGTGACTTCTAAAAAAATTATGCAATC
AAAGATTATCGACGCAACGATAAGTCAATTAAAGGAAAGGGGTGCTACATATGAGACAACACATGTGTGT
TTTACATTTTTAACCGGTTTAACGTCACTCCGAACAAAGTTTAAATTAATGCGAACGTTTTATTTTTGTA
GCTAAACATCTGAGTTAAAAATGCTTGCGCACGTTCTTTTAACAAAAACAGCTCATCTTATTGTTTTACT
TTTTATTTTTTATTAAATTAAAAAAAATATAATTAAAAAATATTTTTGTAAGAATCTTAACAGATATTTT
ACGATAAAATTTCTTATCTAAAGTATCGTTTTCAGGTTACTCGCGTAGACTTATAATTTTCAATAAAGAT
TACCCAATTTGTCTAATTAGCATAACAATTAATTATAAGTAAATAACCGGAGATAATAAGTAAATAACCT
GAGATAAAAACCTCAAAGAGTACAGCAGATTGGAAATCATTTTTTTTTTTTTCAAGAAACCGCGCGCATT
CACTCGTATACCTTAATTGTATAATCTTTTAGTTAAACAAGCACCAAAACCGGAACAAAGGTAGTAGTAT
ACAATCAAAGCAAGCTTTGATATCTCTAATATTTTTTTCAATTTTTTTTTTATCCACTTATTTGTCTGAG
CTATTTCTTTACCTTAATTACGCTATAAAATTTTCTTCTCGACAAGCGGCGTAGCTTTGAGTTTATAGCT
CTTTTCTGAAGTCTAATTCCTTCTGTTTTTATTACAATCCTGACTAAGCTTCCTCAAAGTCAAGGAAAAC
AAATGCAGTTAAAAAGAAAATAATCCTTGTAAACACGTTTCATCCTTCATAAAAAACGTACGCTAATAAA
GCTTTTTTGTTTACAGTTAAGCAAGCTAATTTAGAATTTCAGAATTACTCTTTGCAAAAAAAAAAAAAAA
AAAAAAAAAAAAAAAAAAAAAAAAAAAAAAGTAATAATAATAATTAGCCACGTCATTTTGCAACCAGATT
AAAATCCAGGAAATCTCAATGAAATTATTTGGGAGGAAGTTGTATATTTCTAAAATTTAGCAGAACTTAT
ATTAGCGTATATCTTCGACACACATAAACTTACTGTGATATTACAAAATGACTCAATTGAGTTAGAAATA
AAATCAAATAAATAAACTAAATTTTCCCAATACTACAAAGCAGGATCTGAAAGGTTCTTTTAAGGATTCT
CGCTTCATACTTTTTTTGTTTTGTATTATTTTGCTCCCGTTAATTAGGAAATAAACTACCATGCAGATTA
ATTATGGGTATAATTGAAAGTTCGTGCAGTTTTATTCTTCGTCAAATTAAATCAATAATTTAGTTCTATT
TCGTTTTATTACTATAAATCCTCTAAAGAACATTTTTGCTTGTTTTCTTTTTAAAGATCTCATTTTAATT
TTTAATACCCCGCTATGATGTGATTGGATGGGATCAAATGTGATTGGTTAAAAAAGTTTGAATAAGTATC
AAGAACTGTCAATCAAAATAAATGAGCGGCCAATCAGGTTAGTTATAAATCCTTATTAGCAACATAATCC
CTACACATAGACAGATGTACCATACATAATGGAAAGGTAAAATTGATTTGTGCCCAAAAGCATTTAAAAG
TCTCAATTTACATCCGAATGACACCGTATTTCAGTCACAGTCAGTTGGAAGCAGCGTTCTAGACGTATCA
GAGGGTTATCTAGTTGATAATTGAATGTGACATTGTTTTATTAAATATAAAAGTATATTTTTATGCAGCG
TTTGTATTGTGGTGTTACCTCATTAAATATCTACAAATTGTTCCTATATTAAAACCTAATTATTTATCTA
GAAACTTATTTATTAAATATCTGTTTCATTAAAATGGAGCATCGTTTACAAAGTTCAACATTAGGACCCG
GGGAAAAAATGAGTAAAGGAGAAGAACTTTTCACTGGAGTTGTCCCAATTCTTGTTGAATTAGATGGTGA
TGTTAATGGGCACAAATTTTCTGTCAGTGGAGAGGGTGAAGGTGATGCAACATACGGAAAACTTACCCTT
AAATTTATTTGCACTACTGGAAAACTACCTGTTCCATGGCCAACACTTGTCACTACTTTCTGTTATGGTG
TTCAATGCTTTTCAAGATACCCAGATCATATGAAACGGCATGACTTTTTCAAGAGTGCCATGCCCGAAGG
TTATGTACAGGAAAGAACTATATTTTTCAAAGATGACGGGAACTACAAGACACGTGCTGAAGTCAAGTTT
GAAGGTGATACCCTTGTTAATAGAATCGAGTTAAAAGGTATTGATTTTAAAGAAGATGGAAACATTCTTG
GACACAAATTGGAATACAACTATAACTCACACAATGTATACATCATGGCAGACAAACAAAAGAATGGAAT
CAAAGTTAACTTCAAAATTAGACACAACATTGAAGATGGAAGCGTTCAACTAGCAGACCATTATCAACAA
AATACTCCAATTGGCGATGGCCCTGTCCTTTTACCAGACAACCATTACCTGTCCACACAATCTGCCCTTT
CGAAAGATCCCAACGAAAAGAGAGACCACATGGTCCTTCTTGAGTTTGTAACAGCTGCTGGGATTACACA
TGGCATGGATGAACTATACAAATAGCATTCGTAGAATTCACAATTCGATTATATTTATACTGGACTATTT
TTACATCTGTTCGGTTATTTTCACATTTATTTTTCTATATATATCTTATAAACGTTTTAAAACCCATGTA
ATTTTTGTTAAGCTGTAATATAAAAGACGTCCTAACAAACTTCTTTTATTACTGAATTTCCTTTAATTAT
AATAAATAACAAGTTTTAAAATAAATTCAGGCAATTAAGGCGCTCCTGAGGTACTAAAATTAATGTAAAC
ATTTAAAATTAACTTGGATGGTCTTAAGTACTGTACTCGTGATTTTGTTATACTTTATTATTAGAAAAGT
CGTCTATTAACTTTTTGTTCCTTAATTTACTTGATTAAATTGTCGCTTAATTTATCAAATCAGGTTTTGC
GCGTTATTTTAGAGAAAAACTTATTAGAAAAATGAATAAGCAAAGTTTAGGCTAACATGTTTTTTTATTA
TTTTAAATAGTTCAAGTCAATGACGTATAAAATGCATTTGCAAAAAATTTTAAGTAACCCTATAAACTTA
GCAATAGTAGATACTGGATGCAAGCATTCAGTAGCAGCATTGCATATCTGCTGTCTTTACGTACAAATAA
CAGCAAAAATGGACCTTTATTGGCTTCACATCGTCGTAAAACATGTGTTATTGGACTTGTCACAAATGTG
TTAAGTATACAGAGCTTAGCTCTTGATGTTGATCACTAGAGCGGCCGCCACCGCGGTGGAGCTCGGCGCG
CCAGCTCCAATTCGCCCTATAGTGAGTCGTATTACAATTCACTGGCCGTCGTTTTACAACGTCGTGACTG
GGAAAACCCTGGCGTTACCCAACTTAATCGCCTTGCAGCACATCCCCCTTTCGCCAGCTGGCGTAATAGC
GAAGAGGCCCGCACCGATCGCCCTTCCCAACAGTTGCGCAGCCTGAATGGCGAATGGG
[124 nt withheld, positions 10699-10822]
C
[91 nt withheld, positions 10824-10914]
A
[49 nt withheld, positions 10916-10964]
CCTTTGACGTTGGAGTCCACGTTCTTT
[37 nt withheld, positions 10992-11028]
ACCCTATCTCGGTCTATTCTTTTGATTTATAAGGGATTTTGCCGATTTCGGCCTATTGGTTAAAAAATGA
GCTGATTTAACAAAAATTTAACGCGAATTTTAACAAAATATTAACGCTTACAATTTAG
